Addgene plasmid #222193: pET20b-mPTER-H28F
Purpose: Bacterial expression of mouse PTER-H28F protein
Depositing lab: Jonathan Long. Depositing organization: Stanford University. Publication: A PTER-dependent pathway of taurine metabolism linked to energy balance. Wei W, Lyu X, Markhard AL, Fu S, Mardjuki RE, Cavanagh PE, Zeng X, Rajniak J, Lu N, Xiao S, Zhao M, Moya-Garzon MD, Truong SD, Chou JC, Wat LW, Chidambaranathan-Reghupaty S, Coassolo L, Xu D, Shen F, Huang W, Ramirez CB, Jang C, Svensson KJ, Fischbach MA, Long JZ. bioRxiv [Preprint]. 2024 Mar 22:2024.03.21.586194. doi: 10.1101/2024.03.21.586194. PubMed 38562797.
Backbone
  Vector backbone: pET-20b
  Vector type: Bacterial Expression
Growth in bacteria
  Bacterial resistance: Ampicillin, 100 μg/mL
  Growth temperature: 37°C
  Growth strain: DH5alpha
  Growth instructions: E. coli BL21 should be used for protein expression.
  Copy number: High Copy
Gene/Insert
  Gene/Insert name: PTER
  Species: M. musculus (mouse)
  Insert size (bp): 1113
  Mutation: H28F
  Entrez Gene: Pter (a.k.a. Mpr56-1)
  Tag / fusion protein: Strep (N terminal on insert); 6xHis (C terminal on backbone)
  Cloning method: Restriction Enzyme; 5′ cloning site NdeI (unknown if destroyed); 3′ cloning site NotI (unknown if destroyed)
Terms and licenses: Academic/Nonprofit Terms; Industry Terms: Not Available to Industry
Depositor comments: Please visit https://doi.org/10.1101/2024.03.21.586194 for bioRxiv preprint.
How to cite: pET20b-mPTER-H28F was a gift from Jonathan Long (Addgene plasmid # 222193 ; http://n2t.net/addgene:222193 ; RRID:Addgene_222193)
