[The description below was written by a language model from this plasmid's Addgene catalogue record and pLannotate feature annotations shown in this document.]
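Description:
pET20b-mPTER-H28F is a bacterial expression plasmid built on the pET-20b backbone for producing a point mutant of mouse PTER (phosphotriesterase-related protein) in E. coli. The sequenced construct is about 4.7 kb and is maintained through a ColE1/pBR322-type origin with ampicillin selection from the bla gene and its own promoter. The catalogue lists it as high copy, although the feature table also annotates a rop coding sequence and the pBR322 bom region, elements normally associated with copy-number restraint and mobilisation. An f1 origin is present as well, which allows single-stranded DNA production with helper phage.

The payload is the mouse Pter open reading frame carrying the H28F substitution, cloned between NdeI and NotI sites. Transcription is driven by a T7 promoter, translation initiates from the strong phage T7 gene 10 ribosome binding site, and a T7 terminator closes the unit. No lac operator or lacI gene is annotated. Because expression depends on T7 RNA polymerase, the plasmid is propagated in a cloning strain and moved into a BL21-type expression strain for protein production. The record describes an N-terminal Strep tag on the insert, which is consistent with the short gap between the RBS and the annotated Pter match, and a backbone-derived C-terminal 6xHis tag, which the annotation software reports as a fragment of a longer His tag. The short "SET1" fragment just before the terminator is likely a partial-match annotation of backbone sequence rather than a functional fusion.

The dual tags support affinity purification of recombinant protein. The record does not state why H28 was mutated, but the associated work concerns a PTER-dependent pathway of taurine metabolism, so the mutant presumably serves for comparison with the wild-type enzyme in biochemical studies.
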