Features (pLannotate 1.2.2; 13 found; start..end, strand, type, name):
     12..440     +  rep_origin     f1 ori (sequence partly withheld): f1 bacteriophage origin of replication; arrow indicates direction of (+) strand synthesis
    493..597     +  promoter       AmpR promoter: bla
    598..1458    +  CDS            AmpR: β-lactamase; bla; confers resistance to ampicillin, carbenicillin, and related antibiotics
   1629..2217    +  rep_origin     ori: high-copy-number ColE1/pMB1/pBR322/pUC origin of replication
   2403..2542    -  misc_feature   bom: basis of mobility region from pBR322
   2644..2835    -  CDS            rop: Rop protein, which maintains plasmids at low copy number; rop
   2852..3232    +  CDS            YPB1_ECOLX: Protein predicted: Swiss-Prot protein existence level 4. From Escherichia coli.
   3344..3362    +  promoter       T7 promoter: promoter for bacteriophage T7 RNA polymerase
   3394..3416    +  RBS            RBS: efficient ribosome binding site from bacteriophage T7 gene 10 (Olins and Rangwala, 1989)
   3457..4500    +  CDS            Pter: PTER_MOUSE - Experimental evidence at protein level: Swiss-Prot protein existence level 1. From Mus musculus (Mouse).
   4516..4533    +  CDS            9xHis (fragment): 9xHis affinity tag
   4543..4592    +  CDS            SET1 (fragment): solubility-enhancement tag derived from T7 phage gene 10B
   4600..4647    +  terminator     T7 terminator: transcription terminator for bacteriophage T7 RNA polymerase
>Addgene plasmid #222193 | pET20b-mPTER-H28F | addgene full sequence | sequence record 442820 | Addgene NGS Result
TGGCGAATGGG
[124 nt withheld, positions 12-135]
C
[91 nt withheld, positions 137-227]
A
[49 nt withheld, positions 229-277]
CCTTTGACGTTGGAGTCCACGTTCTTT
[37 nt withheld, positions 305-341]
ACCCTATCTCGGTCTATTCTTTTGATTTATAAGGGATTTTGCCGATTTCGGCCTATTGGTTAAAAAATGA
GCTGATTTAACAAAAATTTAACGCGAATTTTAACAAAATATTAACGCTTACAATTTAGGTGGCACTTTTC
GGGGAAATGTGCGCGGAACCCCTATTTGTTTATTTTTCTAAATACATTCAAATATGTATCCGCTCATGAG
ACAATAACCCTGATAAATGCTTCAATAATATTGAAAAAGGAAGAGTATGAGTATTCAACATTTCCGTGTC
GCCCTTATTCCCTTTTTTGCGGCATTTTGCCTTCCTGTTTTTGCTCACCCAGAAACGCTGGTGAAAGTAA
AAGATGCTGAAGATCAGTTGGGTGCACGAGTGGGTTACATCGAACTGGATCTCAACAGCGGTAAGATCCT
TGAGAGTTTTCGCCCCGAAGAACGTTTTCCAATGATGAGCACTTTTAAAGTTCTGCTATGTGGCGCGGTA
TTATCCCGTATTGACGCCGGGCAAGAGCAACTCGGTCGCCGCATACACTATTCTCAGAATGACTTGGTTG
AGTACTCACCAGTCACAGAAAAGCATCTTACGGATGGCATGACAGTAAGAGAATTATGCAGTGCTGCCAT
AACCATGAGTGATAACACTGCGGCCAACTTACTTCTGACAACGATCGGAGGACCGAAGGAGCTAACCGCT
TTTTTGCACAACATGGGGGATCATGTAACTCGCCTTGATCGTTGGGAACCGGAGCTGAATGAAGCCATAC
CAAACGACGAGCGTGACACCACGATGCCTGCAGCAATGGCAACAACGTTGCGCAAACTATTAACTGGCGA
ACTACTTACTCTAGCTTCCCGGCAACAATTAATAGACTGGATGGAGGCGGATAAAGTTGCAGGACCACTT
CTGCGCTCGGCCCTTCCGGCTGGCTGGTTTATTGCTGATAAATCTGGAGCCGGTGAGCGTGGGTCTCGCG
GTATCATTGCAGCACTGGGGCCAGATGGTAAGCCCTCCCGTATCGTAGTTATCTACACGACGGGGAGTCA
GGCAACTATGGATGAACGAAATAGACAGATCGCTGAGATAGGTGCCTCACTGATTAAGCATTGGTAACTG
TCAGACCAAGTTTACTCATATATACTTTAGATTGATTTAAAACTTCATTTTTAATTTAAAAGGATCTAGG
TGAAGATCCTTTTTGATAATCTCATGACCAAAATCCCTTAACGTGAGTTTTCGTTCCACTGAGCGTCAGA
CCCCGTAGAAAAGATCAAAGGATCTTCTTGAGATCCTTTTTTTCTGCGCGTAATCTGCTGCTTGCAAACA
AAAAAACCACCGCTACCAGCGGTGGTTTGTTTGCCGGATCAAGAGCTACCAACTCTTTTTCCGAAGGTAA
CTGGCTTCAGCAGAGCGCAGATACCAAATACTGTCCTTCTAGTGTAGCCGTAGTTAGGCCACCACTTCAA
GAACTCTGTAGCACCGCCTACATACCTCGCTCTGCTAATCCTGTTACCAGTGGCTGCTGCCAGTGGCGAT
AAGTCGTGTCTTACCGGGTTGGACTCAAGACGATAGTTACCGGATAAGGCGCAGCGGTCGGGCTGAACGG
GGGGTTCGTGCACACAGCCCAGCTTGGAGCGAACGACCTACACCGAACTGAGATACCTACAGCGTGAGCT
ATGAGAAAGCGCCACGCTTCCCGAAGGGAGAAAGGCGGACAGGTATCCGGTAAGCGGCAGGGTCGGAACA
GGAGAGCGCACGAGGGAGCTTCCAGGGGGAAACGCCTGGTATCTTTATAGTCCTGTCGGGTTTCGCCACC
TCTGACTTGAGCGTCGATTTTTGTGATGCTCGTCAGGGGGGCGGAGCCTATGGAAAAACGCCAGCAACGC
GGCCTTTTTACGGTTCCTGGCCTTTTGCTGGCCTTTTGCTCACATGTTCTTTCCTGCGTTATCCCCTGAT
TCTGTGGATAACCGTATTACCGCCTTTGAGTGAGCTGATACCGCTCGCCGCAGCCGAACGACCGAGCGCA
GCGAGTCAGTGAGCGAGGAAGCGGAAGAGCGCCTGATGCGGTATTTTCTCCTTACGCATCTGTGCGGTAT
TTCACACCGCAATGGTGCACTCTCAGTACAATCTGCTCTGATGCCGCATAGTTAAGCCAGTATACACTCC
GCTATCGCTACGTGACTGGGTCATGGCTGCGCCCCGACACCCGCCAACACCCGCTGACGCGCCCTGACGG
GCTTGTCTGCTCCCGGCATCCGCTTACAGACAAGCTGTGACCGTCTCCGGGAGCTGCATGTGTCAGAGGT
TTTCACCGTCATCACCGAAACGCGCGAGGCAGCTGCGGTAAAGCTCATCAGCGTGGTCGTGAAGCGATTC
ACAGATGTCTGCCTGTTCATCCGCGTCCAGCTCGTTGAGTTTCTCCAGAAGCGTTAATGTCTGGCTTCTG
ATAAAGCGGGCCATGTTAAGGGCGGTTTTTTCCTGTTTGGTCACTGATGCCTCCGTGTAAGGGGGATTTC
TGTTCATGGGGGTAATGATACCGATGAAACGAGAGAGGATGCTCACGATACGGGTTACTGATGATGAACA
TGCCCGGTTACTGGAACGTTGTGAGGGTAAACAACTGGCGGTATGGATGCGGCGGGACCAGAGAAAAATC
ACTCAGGGTCAATGCCAGCGCTTCGTTAATACAGATGTAGGTGTTCCACAGGGTAGCCAGCAGCATCCTG
CGATGCAGATCCGGAACATAATGGTGCAGGGCGCTGACTTCCGCGTTTCCAGACTTTACGAAACACGGAA
ACCGAAGACCATTCATGTTGTTGCTCAGGTCGCAGACGTTTTGCAGCAGCAGTCGCTTCACGTTCGCTCG
CGTATCGGTGATTCATTCTGCTAACCAGTAAGGCAACCCCGCCAGCCTAGCCGGGTCCTCAACGACAGGA
GCACGATCATGCGCACCCGTGGCCAGGACCCAACGCTGCCCGAGATCTCGATCCCGCGAAATTAATACGA
CTCACTATAGGGAGACCACAACGGTTTCCCTCTAGAAATAATTTTGTTTAACTTTAAGAAGGAGATATAC
ATATGTGGAGTCATCCTCAGTTCGAGAAAGGATCCTCGAGCCTTAGTGGCAAAGTGCAAACCGTGCTTGG
CCTTGTCGAACCTTCTCAATTAGGCCGCACTCTGACTCATGAGTTTTTGACTATGACCTTTGACAGCTTT
TATTGTCCTCCGCCGCCGTGCCACGAAGTAACTAGCAAAGAGCCGATCATGATGAAGAACTTGTTCTGGA
TTCAAAAAAACCCTTATTCCCACCGCGAGAATTTGCAGTTAAATCAGGAGGTAGGGGCAATCCGTGAGGA
GCTTTTATACTTCAAAGCTAAGGGTGGTGGAGCCTTGGTAGAGAATACTACGACCGGTCTGTCTCGCGAC
GTCCATACTCTTAAGTGGTTAGCAGAACAGACCGGAGTACATATTATCGCAGGCGCGGGCTTCTACGTGG
ATGCGACACATTCGGCAGCCACGCGCGCAATGTCGGTTGAGCAGTTAACGGATGTGCTTATTAATGAAAT
CCTGCATGGTGCTGATGGAACCAGCATCAAATGCGGGGTCATCGGCGAAATCGGATGTAGCTGGCCGTTG
ACCGATTCTGAGCGTAAAATCCTTGAGGCTACAGCGCACGCGCAAGCCCAATTAGGATGTCCGGTTATTA
TCCACCCGGGCCGCAATCCCGGCGCACCGTTCCAGATTATTCGTATTTTGCAAGAAGCAGGGGCAGACAT
TAGCAAAACGGTTATGTCTCACTTAGACCGCACCATCTTCGATAAGAAAGAGCTTTTAGAGTTTGCACAG
CTGGGATGCTACCTTGAGTACGATCTTTTCGGGACAGAGTTATTGAATTACCAGTTATCCCCGGATATTG
ATATGCCCGATGACAATAAACGTATTCGCCGTGTTCACTTTCTTGTCGACGAGGGGTATGAGGACCGTAT
CTTGATGGCGCACGACATCCACACGAAGCACCGTTTGATGAAGTATGGTGGACATGGGTACTCGCATATC
TTAACAAATATCGTGCCTAAAATGTTGTTGCGTGGATTGACAGAGCGCGTGTTGGATAAAATCCTGATTG
AGAACCCAAAACAGTGGCTTACCTTCAAGGCGGCCGCACTCGAGCACCACCACCACCACCACTGAGATCC
GGCTGCTAACAAAGCCCGAAAGGAAGCTGAGTTGGCTGCTGCCACCGCTGAGCAATAACTAGCATAACCC
CTTGGGGCCTCTAAACGGGTCTTGAGGGGTTTTTTGCTGAAAGGAGGAACTATATCCGGAT
